>Addgene plasmid #213995 | pEM10686 | addgene full sequence | sequence record 424925 | Addgene NGS Result
CTCGAGGATCCCGGGTACCTGCAGCTAGCGTCGACGAAAGGCTACGGCCGTTAATTGGTCGCCTGAGAAG
TTACGGAGAGTAAAA
[114 nt withheld, positions 86-199]
TGATTTTTTCGCATATTTTTCTTGCAAAGTTGGGTTGAGCTGGCTAGATTAGCCAGCCAATCTTTTGTAT
GTCTGTACGTTTCCATTTGAGTATCCTGAAAACGGGCTTTTCAGCATGGTACGTACATATTAAATAGTAG
GAGTGCATAGTGGCCCGTATAGCAGGCATTAACATTCCTGATCAGAAACACGCCGTGATCGCGTTAACTT
CGATCTACGGTGTCGGCAAGACCCGTTCTAAAGCCATCCTGGCTGGAATTCATAAGGAGGAAAAACATAT
GGTGAGCAAAGGCGAAGCGGTGATTAAAGAATTTATGCGCTTTAAAGTGCATATGGAAGGCAGCATGAAC
GGCCATGAATTTGAAATTGAAGGCGAAGGCGAAGGCCGCCCGTATGAAGGCACCCAGACCGCGAAACTGA
AAGTGACCAAAGGCGGCCCGCTGCCGTTTAGCTGGGATATTCTGAGCCCGCAGTTTATGTATGGCAGCCG
CGCGTTTATTAAACATCCGGCGGATATTCCGGATTATTATAAACAGAGCTTTCCGGAAGGCTTTAAATGG
GAACGCGTGATGAACTTTGAAGATGGCGGCGCGGTGACCGTGACCCAGGATACCAGCCTGGAAGATGGCA
CCCTGATTTATAAAGTGAAACTGCGCGGCACCAACTTTCCGCCGGATGGCCCGGTGATGCAGAAAAAAAC
CATGGGCTGGGAAGCGAGCACCGAACGCCTGTATCCGGAAGATGGCGTGCTGAAAGGCGATATTAAAATG
GCGCTGCGCCTGAAAGATGGCGGCCGCTATCTGGCGGATTTTAAAACCACCTATAAAGCGAAAAAACCGG
TGCAGATGCCGGGCGCGTATAACGTGGATCGCAAACTGGATATTACCAGCCATAACGAAGATTATACCGT
GGTGGAACAGTATGAACGCAGCGAAGGCCGCCATAGCACCGGCGGCATGGATGAACTGTATAAATAATAA
TCTAGAGGCATCAAATAAAACGAAAGGCTCAGTCGAAAGACTGGGCCTTTCGTTTTATCTGTTGTTTGTC
GGTGAACGCTCTCCTGAGTAGGACAAATCCGCCGCCCTAGACCTAGGCGGAGATATTCCGCTTCCTCGCT
CACTGACTCGCTCCGCTCGGTCGTTCGGCTGCGGCGAGCGGTACCGGCTTACTGGCGGGGCGGAAATTTC
CTGGAAGATGCCAGGAAGAAACTTAACAGGGAAGCGATAAGGCCACGGCAGAGCCGTTTTTCCATAGGCT
CCGCCCCCCTGACAAGCATCACGAAATCTGACGCTCAAATCAGTGGTGGCGAAACCCGACAGGACTTAAA
GATACCAGGCGTTTCCCCCTGGTGGCTCCCTCGTGCGCTCTCCTGTTCCTGCCTTTCGGTTTACCGGTGT
CACTCCGCTGTTATGGCCGCGTTTATCTCATTCCACGCCTGACACTCGGTTCCGGGAAGGCAGTTCGCTC
CAAGCTGGACTGTATGCACGAACCCCCCGTTCAGTCCGACTGCTGCGCCTGTTCCGGTAACTATCGACTT
GAGTCCAAGCCGGAAAGACACGACAAAGCGCCACTGGCAGCAGCCACTGGTAAGAGGGTGTACAAGAGAT
TACTGATGCAGAGTTCTTGAAGTCAGAGCCAAACTACGGCTAAACTGGAAGGACGAATTTGGTGGCAGCG
GTCTTGTACACCCTGTTACCACGGTTCAGAAGTTCCCCAACTTACTGAACCTTCGAAAAACCACCTCCCC
AGGTGGTTTTTTCGTTTTCAGAGCAAGAGATTACGACGCAACGGAAAGGATCTCAAGAGGTTCATCTTAC
TAGTGCTTGGATTCTCACCAATAAAAAACGCCCGGCGGCAACCGAGCGTTCTGAACAAATCCAGATGGAG
TTCTGAGGTCATTACTGGATCTATCAACAGGAGTCCAAGCGAGCTCGTAAACTTGGTCTGACAGTTACCA
ATGCTTAATCAGTGAGGCACCTATCTCAGCGATCTGTCTATTTCGTTCATCCATAGTTGCCTGACTCCCC
GTCGTGTAGATAACTACGATACGGGAGGGCTTACCATCTGGCCCCAGTGCTGCAATGATACCGCGAGACC
CACGCTCACCGGCTCCAGATTTATCAGCAATAAACCAGCCAGCCGGAAGGGCCGAGCGCAGAAGTGGTCC
TGCAACTTTATCCGCCTCCATCCAGTCTATTAATTGTTGCCGGGAAGCTAGAGTAAGTAGTTCGCCAGTT
AATAGTTTGCGCAACGTTGTTGCCATTGCTACAGGCATCGTGGTGTCACGCTCGTCGTTTGGTATGGCTT
CATTCAGCTCCGGTTCCCAACGATCAAGGCGAGTTACATGATCCCCCATGTTGTGCAAAAAAGCGGTTAG
CTCCTTCGGTCCTCCGATCGTTGTCAGAAGTAAGTTGGCCGCAGTGTTATCACTCATGGTTATGGCAGCA
CTGCATAATTCTCTTACTGTCATGCCATCCGTAAGATGCTTTTCTGTGACTGGTGAGTACTCAACCAAGT
CATTCTGAGAATAGTGTATGCGGCGACCGAGTTGCTCTTGCCCGGCGTCAATACGGGATAATACCGCGCC
ACATAGCAGAACTTTAAAAGTGCTCATCATTGGAAAACGTTCTTCGGGGCGAAAACTCTCAAGGATCTTA
CCGCTGTTGAGATCCAGTTCGATGTAACCCACTCGTGCACCCAACTGATCTTCAGCATCTTTTACTTTCA
CCAGCGTTTCTGGGTGAGCAAAAACAGGAAGGCAAAATGCCGCAAAAAAGGGAATAAGGGCGACACGGAA
ATGTTGAATACTCATACTCTTCCTTTTTCAATATTATTGAAGCATTTATCAGGGTTATTGTCTCATGAGC
GGATACATATTTGAATGTATTTAGAAAAATAAACAAATAGGGGTTCCGCGCACATTTCCCCGAAAAGTGC
CACCTGACGTCTAAGAAACCATTATTATCATGACATTAACCTATAAAAATAGGCGTATCACGAGGCCCTT
TCGTCTTCAC
Features (pLannotate 1.2.2; 10 found; start..end, strand, type, name):
     86..199     +  CDS            rpmJ (sequence withheld): RL36_ECOLI - Experimental evidence at protein level: Swiss-Prot protein existence level 1. From Escherichia coli (strain K12).
    269..380     +  ncRNA          Alpha RBS: Accession: RF00140 - Alpha operon ribosome binding site
    478..1173    +  CDS            mScarlet-I: mScarlet-I is a basic (constitutively fluorescent) red fluorescent protein published in 2016, derived from synthetic construct. It is reported to be a rapidly-maturing monomer with moderate acid sensitivity.
   1191..1277    +  terminator     rrnB T1 terminator: Escherichia coli rrnB; transcription terminator T1 from the E. coli rrnB gene
   1305..1361    -  rep_origin     RSF ori (fragment): Plasmids containing the RSF 1030 origin of replication can be propagated in E. coli cells that contain additional plasmids with compatible origins.
   1448..1792    -  rep_origin     p15A ori (fragment): Plasmids containing the medium-copy-number p15A origin of replication can be propagated in E. coli cells that contain a second plasmid with the ColE1 origin.
   1862..1963    +  ncRNA          RNAI: Accession: RF00106 - RNAI
   2030..2124    -  terminator     lambda t0 terminator: transcription terminator from phage lambda
   2154..3014    -  CDS            AmpR: β-lactamase; bla; confers resistance to ampicillin, carbenicillin, and related antibiotics
   3015..3119    -  promoter       AmpR promoter: bla
