[The description below was written by a language model from this plasmid's Addgene catalogue record and pLannotate feature annotations shown in this document.]
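Description:
pEM10686 is a small (about 3.2 kb) bacterial expression plasmid built on the pKH70-PrpsM backbone and designed to produce the red fluorescent protein mScarlet-I in Gram-negative bacteria. It is propagated in E. coli under ampicillin selection, provided by a β-lactamase (AmpR) gene with its own bla promoter and followed by a phage lambda t0 terminator. The catalogue lists it as low copy. The feature annotation detects fragments matching the p15A origin, a short RSF-type origin fragment and the RNAI regulatory RNA, which together point to a p15A-family replicon. Replicons of this kind are generally compatible with ColE1-type plasmids in the same cell.

The payload is a synthetic mScarlet-I coding sequence, inserted by Gibson assembly and driven by PrpsM, the promoter of the ribosomal protein gene rpsM. The region upstream of the reporter is annotated with the E. coli rpmJ (ribosomal protein L36) coding sequence and the alpha operon ribosome binding site element. This suggests that the promoter fragment was taken as a block of native chromosomal sequence around rpsM rather than as a minimal promoter. Transcription of the reporter ends at the rrnB T1 terminator, which insulates the cassette from the replication region downstream. mScarlet-I is a bright, monomeric, rapidly maturing red fluorescent protein, and no inducer-responsive regulatory element is annotated, so expression appears to depend on the ribosomal promoter alone. The plasmid belongs to a set of standardized fluorescent tools for Gram-negative bacteria and is suited to labelling cells red for microscopy or flow cytometry, or to benchmarking fluorescent protein performance.
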