Addgene plasmid #213995: pEM10686
Purpose: PrpsM driven expression of mScarlet-I
Depositing lab: Marc Erhardt. Depositing organization: Humboldt-Universitaet zu Berlin. Publication: Fluorescent tools for the standardized work in Gram-negative bacteria. Delgadillo-Guevara M, Halte M, Erhardt M, Popp PF. J Biol Eng. 2024 Apr 8;18(1):25. doi: 10.1186/s13036-024-00420-9. PubMed 38589953.
Backbone
  Vector backbone: pKH70-PrpsM
  Vector type: Bacterial Expression
Growth in bacteria
  Bacterial resistance: Ampicillin, 100 μg/mL
  Growth temperature: 37°C
  Growth strain: DH5alpha
  Copy number: Low Copy
Gene/Insert
  Gene/Insert name: mScarlet-I
  Species: Synthetic
  Promoter: PrpsM
  Cloning method: Gibson Cloning
Terms and licenses: Academic/Nonprofit Terms; Industry Terms: Not Available to Industry
How to cite: pEM10686 was a gift from Marc Erhardt (Addgene plasmid # 213995 ; http://n2t.net/addgene:213995 ; RRID:Addgene_213995)
